>Addgene plasmid #44648 | pFA6a-link-yECerulean-CaUra3 | depositor full sequence | sequence record 61117 | pFA6a-link-yECerulean-CaUra3 sequence 4900 bps
CGCGCCACTTCTAAATAAGCGAATTTCTTATGATTTATGATTTTTATTATTAAATAAGTTATAAAAAAAA
TAAGTGTATACAAATTTTAAAGTGACTCTTAGGTTTTAAAACGAAAATTCTTATTCTTGAGTAACTCTTT
CCTGTAGGTCAGGTTGCTTTCTCAGGTATAGTATGAGGTCGCTCTTATTGACCACACCTCTACCGGCAGA
TCCGCTAGGGATAACAGGGTAATATAGATCTGTTTAGCTTGCCTCGTCCCCGCCGGGTCACCCGGCCAGC
GACATGGAGGCCCAGAATACCCTCCTTGACAGTCTTGACGTGCGCAGCTCAGGGGCATGATGTGACTGTC
GCCCGTACATTTAGCCCATACATCCCCATGTATAATCATTTGCATCCATACATTTTGATGGCCGCACGGC
GCGAAGCAAAAATTACGGCTCCTCGCTGCAGACCTGCGAGCAGGGAAACGCTCCCCTCACAGACGCGTTG
AATTGTCCCCACGCCGCGCCCCTGTAGAGAAATATAAAAGGTTAGGATTTGCCACTGAGGTTCTTCTTTC
ATATACTTCCTTTTAAAATCTTGCTAGGATACAGTTCTCACATCACATCCGAACATAAACAACCATGACA
GTCAACACTAAGACCTATAGTGAGAGAGCAGAAACTCATGCCTCACCAGTAGCACAGCGATTATTTCGAT
TAATGGAACTGAAGAAAACCAATTTATGTGCATCAATTGACGTTGATACCACTAAGGAATTCCTTGAATT
AATTGATAAATTAGGTCCTTATGTATGCTTAATCAAGACTCATATTGATATAATCAATGATTTTTCCTAT
GAATCCACTATTGAACCATTATTAGAACTTTCACGTAAACATCAATTTATGATTTTTGAAGATAGAAAAT
TTGCTGATATTGGTAATACCGTAAAGAAACAATATATTGGTGGAGTTTATAAAATTAGTAGTTGGGCAGA
TATTACCAATGCTCATGGTGTCACTGGGAATGGAGTGGTTGAAGGATTAAAACAGGGAGCTAAAGAAACC
ACCACCAACCAAGAGCCAAGAGGGTTATTGATGTTAGCTGAATTATCATCAGTGGGATCATTAGCATATG
GAGAATATTCTCAAAAAACTGTTGAAATTGCTAAATCCGATAAGGAATTTGTTATTGGATTTATTGCCCA
ACGTGATATGGGTGGCCAAGAAGAAGGATTTGATTGGCTTATTATGACACCTGGAGTTGGATTAGATGAT
AAAGGTGATGGATTAGGACAACAATATAGAACTGTTGATGAAGTTGTTAGCACTGGAACTGATATTATCA
TTGTTGGTAGAGGATTGTTTGGTAAAGGAAGAGATCCAGATATTGAAGGTAAAAGGTATAGAAATGCTGG
TTGGAATGCTTATTTGAAAAAGACTGGCCAATTATAATCAGTACTGACAATAAAAAGATTCTTGTTTTCA
AGAACTTGTCATTTGTATAGTTTTTTTATATTGTAGTTGTTCTATTTTAATCAAATGTTAGCGTGATTTA
TATTTTTTTTCGCCTCGACATCATCTGCCCAGATGCGAAGTTAAGTGCGCAGAAAGTAATATCATGCGTC
AATCGTATGTGAATGCTGGTCGCTATACTGCTGTCGATTCGATACTAACGCCGCCATCCAGTGTCGAAAA
CGAGCTCGAATTCATCGATGATATCAGATCCACTAGTGGCCTATGCGGCCGCGGATCTGCCGGTCTCCCT
ATAGTGAGTCGTATTAATTTCGATAAGCCAGGTTAACCTGCATTAATGAATCGGCCAACGCGCGGGGAGA
GGCGGTTTGCGTATTGGGCGCTCTTCCGCTTCCTCGCTCACTGACTCGCTGCGCTCGGTCGTTCGGCTGC
GGCGAGCGGTATCAGCTCACTCAAAGGCGGTAATACGGTTATCCACAGAATCAGGGGATAACGCAGGAAA
GAACATGTGAGCAAAAGGCCAGCAAAAGGCCAGGAACCGTAAAAAGGCCGCGTTGCTGGCGTTTTTCCAT
AGGCTCCGCCCCCCTGACGAGCATCACAAAAATCGACGCTCAAGTCAGAGGTGGCGAAACCCGACAGGAC
TATAAAGATACCAGGCGTTTCCCCCTGGAAGCTCCCTCGTGCGCTCTCCTGTTCCGACCCTGCCGCTTAC
CGGATACCTGTCCGCCTTTCTCCCTTCGGGAAGCGTGGCGCTTTCTCAATGCTCACGCTGTAGGTATCTC
AGTTCGGTGTAGGTCGTTCGCTCCAAGCTGGGCTGTGTGCACGAACCCCCCGTTCAGCCCGACCGCTGCG
CCTTATCCGGTAACTATCGTCTTGAGTCCAACCCGGTAAGACACGACTTATCGCCACTGGCAGCAGCCAC
TGGTAACAGGATTAGCAGAGCGAGGTATGTAGGCGGTGCTACAGAGTTCTTGAAGTGGTGGCCTAACTAC
GGCTACACTAGAAGGACAGTATTTGGTATCTGCGCTCTGCTGAAGCCAGTTACCTTCGGAAAAAGAGTTG
GTAGCTCTTGATCCGGCAAACAAACCACCGCTGGTAGCGGTGGTTTTTTTGTTTGCAAGCAGCAGATTAC
GCGCAGAAAAAAAGGATCTCAAGAAGATCCTTTGATCTTTTCTACGGGGTCTGACGCTCAGTGGAACGAA
AACTCACGTTAAGGGATTTTGGTCATGAGATTATCAAAAAGGATCTTCACCTAGATCCTTTTAAATTAAA
AATGAAGTTTTAAATCAATCTAAAGTATATATGAGTAAACTTGGTCTGACAGTTACCAATGCTTAATCAG
TGAGGCACCTATCTCAGCGATCTGTCTATTTCGTTCATCCATAGTTGCCTGACTCCCCGTCGTGTAGATA
ACTACGATACGGGAGGGCTTACCATCTGGCCCCAGTGCTGCAATGATACCGCGAGACCCACGCTCACCGG
CTCCAGATTTATCAGCAATAAACCAGCCAGCCGGAAGGGCCGAGCGCAGAAGTGGTCCTGCAACTTTATC
CGCCTCCATCCAGTCTATTAATTGTTGCCGGGAAGCTAGAGTAAGTAGTTCGCCAGTTAATAGTTTGCGC
AACGTTGTTGCCATTGCTACAGGCATCGTGGTGTCACGCTCGTCGTTTGGTATGGCTTCATTCAGCTCCG
GTTCCCAACGATCAAGGCGAGTTACATGATCCCCCATGTTGTGCAAAAAAGCGGTTAGCTCCTTCGGTCC
TCCGATCGTTGTCAGAAGTAAGTTGGCCGCAGTGTTATCACTCATGGTTATGGCAGCACTGCATAATTCT
CTTACTGTCATGCCATCCGTAAGATGCTTTTCTGTGACTGGTGAGTACTCAACCAAGTCATTCTGAGAAT
AGTGTATGCGGCGACCGAGTTGCTCTTGCCCGGCGTCAATACGGGATAATACCGCGCCACATAGCAGAAC
TTTAAAAGTGCTCATCATTGGAAAACGTTCTTCGGGGCGAAAACTCTCAAGGATCTTACCGCTGTTGAGA
TCCAGTTCGATGTAACCCACTCGTGCACCCAACTGATCTTCAGCATCTTTTACTTTCACCAGCGTTTCTG
GGTGAGCAAAAACAGGAAGGCAAAATGCCGCAAAAAAGGGAATAAGGGCGACACGGAAATGTTGAATACT
CATACTCTTCCTTTTTCAATATTATTGAAGCATTTATCAGGGTTATTGTCTCATGAGCGGATACATATTT
GAATGTATTTAGAAAAATAAACAAATAGGGGTTCCGCGCACATTTCCCCGAAAAGTGCCACCTGACGTCT
AAGAAACCATTATTATCATGACATTAACCTATAAAAATAGGCGTATCACGAGGCCCTTTCGTCTCGCGCG
TTTCGGTGATGACGGTGAAAACCTCTGACACATGCAGCTCCCGGAGACGGTCACAGCTTGTCTGTAAGCG
GATGCCGGGAGCAGACAAGCCCGTCAGGGCGCGTCAGCGGGTGTTGGCGGGTGTCGGGGCTGGCTTAACT
ATGCGGCATCAGAGCAGATTGTACTGAGAGTGCACCATATGGACATATTGTCGTTAGAACGCGGCTACAA
TTAATACATAACCTTATGTATCATACACATACGATTTAGGTGACACTATAGAACGCGGCCGCCAGCTGAA
GCTTCGTACGCTGCAGGTCGACGGATCGGTGACGGTGCTGGTTTAATTAACATGTCTAAAGGTGAAGAAT
TATTCACTGGTGTTGTCCCAATTTTGGTTGAATTAGATGGTGATGTTAATGGTCACAAATTTTCTGTCTC
CGGTGAAGGTGAAGGTGATGCTACTTACGGTAAATTGACCTTAAAATTTATTTGTACTACTGGTAAATTG
CCAGTTCCATGGCCAACCTTAGTCACTACTTTAACTTGGGGTGTTCAATGTTTTGCTAGATACCCAGATC
ATATGAAACAACATGACTTTTTCAAGTCTGCCATGCCAGAAGGTTATGTTCAAGAAAGAACTATTTTTTT
CAAAGATGACGGTAACTACAAGACCAGAGCTGAAGTCAAGTTTGAAGGTGATACCTTAGTTAATAGAATC
GAATTAAAAGGTATTGATTTTAAAGAAGATGGTAACATTTTAGGTCACAAATTGGAATACATTGCTAACT
CTGATAATGTTTACATCACTGCTGACAAACAAAAGAATGGTATCAAAGCTAACTTCAAAATTAGACACAA
CATTGAAGATGGTTCTGTTCAATTAGCTGACCATTATCAACAAAATACTCCAATTGGTGATGGTCCAGTC
TTGTTACCAGACAACCATTACTTATCCACTCAATCTGCCTTATCCAAAGATCCAAACGAAAAGAGAGACC
ACATGGTCTTGTTAGAATTTGTTACTGCTGCTGGTATTACCCATGGTATGGATGAATTGTACAAATAAGG
Features (pLannotate 1.2.2; 13 found; start..end, strand, type, name):
     19..206     +  terminator     ADH1 terminator: S. cerevisiae ADH1; transcription terminator for the S. cerevisiae alcohol dehydrogenase 1 (ADH1) gene
    281..624     +  promoter       TEF promoter: Ashbya gossypii TEF promoter
    643..1431    +  CDS            URA3: PYRF_YEAST - Experimental evidence at protein level: Swiss-Prot protein existence level 1. From Saccharomyces cerevisiae (strain ATCC 204508 / S288c) (Baker's yeast).
   1443..1640    +  terminator     TEF terminator: Ashbya gossypii TEF terminator
   1748..1766    -  promoter       T7 promoter: promoter for bacteriophage T7 RNA polymerase
   1788..1841    -  CDS            lacI (fragment): lac repressor; lacI; The lac repressor binds to the lac operator to inhibit transcription in E. coli. This inhibition can be relieved by adding lactose or isopropyl-β-D-thiogalactopyranoside (IPTG).
   2024..2612    -  rep_origin     ori: high-copy-number ColE1/pMB1/pBR322/pUC origin of replication
   2783..3643    -  CDS            AmpR: β-lactamase; bla; confers resistance to ampicillin, carbenicillin, and related antibiotics
   3644..3748    -  promoter       AmpR promoter: bla
   3843..3878    +  CDS            rop (fragment): Rop protein, which maintains plasmids at low copy number; rop
   3980..4031    +  misc_feature   bom (fragment): basis of mobility region from pBR322
   4094..4112    +  promoter       SP6 promoter: promoter for bacteriophage SP6 RNA polymerase
   4182..4898    +  CDS            yeGFP: yeast-enhanced green fluorescent protein codons optimized for translation in S. cerevisiae and C. albicans
