[The description below was written by a language model from this plasmid's Addgene catalogue record and pLannotate feature annotations shown in this document.]
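Description:
pFA6a-link-yECerulean-CaUra3 is a yeast tagging cassette plasmid built on the pFA6a-link backbone. It belongs to a set of optimized fluorescent protein modules for Saccharomyces cerevisiae. It is propagated in E. coli through a high-copy ColE1/pUC-type origin and an ampicillin resistance gene (β-lactamase with its own promoter). The feature table shows no yeast replication origin or centromere. This fits the usual role of pFA6a-series plasmids as PCR templates, where the amplified cassette is integrated into the genome by homologous recombination rather than maintained episomally.

The payload is a 717 bp open reading frame encoding yECerulean, a yeast codon-optimized Cerulean variant of cyan fluorescent protein. The depositor made it by mutagenizing yEGFP to match the published Cerulean sequence, which explains why the automated annotation labels this CDS as yeGFP. The coding sequence runs to the end of the linearized record, and the S. cerevisiae ADH1 terminator sits just past the origin of the circular map, so it lies directly downstream of the fluorescent protein. No yeast promoter precedes the ORF, as expected for a module meant to be fused in frame, via the backbone's linker, to the C-terminus of a chromosomal gene and expressed from that gene's own promoter. Downstream is the selectable marker, a URA3 gene flanked by the Ashbya gossypii TEF promoter and terminator. The plasmid name suggests a Candida albicans origin for this marker, although the annotation tool matched it to the S. cerevisiae protein. It allows selection of integrants by uracil prototrophy in ura3 strains. SP6 and T7 promoters flank the cassette, and short lacI, rop and bom fragments are backbone remnants. Typical uses are endogenous protein localization and multicolour or FRET imaging.
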