Addgene plasmid #44648: pFA6a-link-yECerulean-CaUra3
Depositing lab: Kurt Thorn. Depositing organization: Harvard University.
Backbone
  Vector backbone: pFA6a-link
  Vector type: Yeast Expression
  Selectable markers: URA3
Growth in bacteria
  Bacterial resistance: Ampicillin, 100 μg/mL
  Growth temperature: 37°C
  Growth strain: DH5alpha
  Copy number: Unknown
Gene/Insert
  Gene/Insert name: yECerulean (alt name: yeast codon optimized Cerulean variant of CFP)
  Insert size (bp): 717
Terms and licenses: Academic/Nonprofit Terms; Industry Terms: Not Available to Industry
Depositor comments: This vector is derived from the sequences published in “Optimized cassettes for fluorescent protein tagging in Saccharomyces cerevisiae.” Sheff MA, Thorn KS. Yeast. 2004 Jun;21(8):661-70. yECerulean was generated by mutagenizing yEGFP to the sequence published in "An improved cyan fluorescent protein variant useful for FRET." Rizzo MA, Springer GH, Granada B, Piston DW. Nat Biotechnol. 2004 Apr;22(4):445-9. Epub 2004 Feb 29.
How to cite: pFA6a-link-yECerulean-CaUra3 was a gift from Kurt Thorn (Addgene plasmid # 44648 ; http://n2t.net/addgene:44648 ; RRID:Addgene_44648)
