>Addgene plasmid #44648 | pFA6a-link-yECerulean-CaUra3 | addgene partial sequence | sequence record 63585 | SP6 5'-ATTTAGGTGACACTATAG-3'
ATCGGTGACGGTGCTGGTTTAATTAACATGTCTAAAGGTGAAGAATTATTCACTGGTGTTGTCCCAATTT
TGGTTGAATTAGATGGTGATGTTAATGGTCACAAATTTTCTGTCTCCGGTGAAGGTGAAGGTGATGCTAC
TTACGGTAAATTGACCTTAAAATTTATTTGTACTACTGGTAAATTGCCAGTTCCATGGCCAACCTTAGTC
ACTACTTTAACTTGGGGTGTTCAATGTTTTGCTAGATACCCAGATCATATGAAACAACATGACTTTTTCA
AGTCTGCCATGCCAGAAGGTTATGTTCAAGAAAGAACTATTTTTTTCAAAGATGACGGTAACTACAAGAC
CAGAGCTGAAGTCAAGTTTGAAGGTGATACCTTAGTTAATAGAATCGAATTAAAAGGTATTGATTTTAAA
GAAGATGGTAACATTTTAGGTCACAAATTGGAATACATTGCTAACTCTGATAATGTTTACATCACTGCTG
ACAAACAAAAGAATGGTATCAAAGCTAACTTCAAAATTAGACACAACATTGAAGATGGTTCTGTTCAATT
AGCTGACCATTATCAACAAAATACTCCAATTGGTGATGGTCCAGTCTTGTTACCAGACAACCATTACTTA
TCCACTCAATCTGCCTTATCCAAAGATCCAAACGAAAAGAGAGACCACATGGTCTTGTTAGAATTTGTTA
CTGCTGCTGGTATTACCCATGGTATTGATGAATTGTACAAATAAGGCGCGCCACTTCTAAATAAGCGAAT
TTCTTATGATTTATGATTTTTATTATTAAATAAGTTATAAAAAA
