>Addgene plasmid #44648 | pFA6a-link-yECerulean-CaUra3 | addgene partial sequence | sequence record 63602 | T7 5'-TAATACGACTCACTATAGGG-3'
GATCTGATATCATCGATGAATTCGAGCTCGTTTTCGACACTGGATGGCGGCGTTAGTATCGAATCGACAG
CAGTATAGCGACCAGCATTCACATACGATTGACGCATGATATTACTTTCTGCGCACTTAACTTCGCATCT
GGGCAGATGATGTCGAGGCGAAAAAAAATATAAATCACGCTAACATTTGATTAAAATAGAACAACTACAA
TATAAAAAAACTATACAAATGACAAGTTCTTGAAAACAAGAATCTTTTTATTGTCAGTACTGATTATAAT
TGGCCAGTCTTTTTCAAATAAGCATTCCAACCAGCATCTCTATACCTTTTACCTTCAATATCTGGATCTC
TTCCTTTACCAAACAATCCTCTACCAACAATGATAATATCAGTTCCAGTGCTAACAACTTCATCAACAGT
TCTATATTGTTGTCCTAATCCATCACCTTTATCATCTAATCCAACTCCAGGTGTCATAATAAGCCAATCA
AATCCTTCTTCTTGTCCACCCATATCACGTTGGGCAATAAATCCAATAACAAATTCCTTATCGGATTTAG
CAATTTCAACAGTTTTTTGAGAATATTCTCCATATGCTAATGATCCCACTGATGATAATTCAGCTAACAT
CAATAACCCTCTTGGCTCTTGGTTGGTGGTGGTTTCTTTAGCTCCCTGTTTTAATCCTTCAACTACTCCA
TTCCCAGTGACACCATGAGCATTAGTAATATCTGCCCAACTACTAATTTTATAAACTCCACCAATATATT
GTTTCTTCACGGTATTACCAATATCAGCAAATTTTCTATCTTCAAAAATCATAAATTGATGTTTACGTGG
